Addgene plasmid #235284: EF1a-TS.FF6x1-mRuby2(miR.FF4)-bGH
Purpose: ComMAND open-loop circuit regulating mRuby2 with miR-FF4 design 2
Depositing lab: Kate Galloway. Depositing organization: Massachusetts Institute of Technology. Publication: Model-guided design of microRNA-based gene circuits supports precise dosage of transgenic cargoes into diverse primary cells. Love KS, Johnstone CP, Peterman EL, Gaglione S, Birnbaum ME, Galloway KE. Cell Syst. 2025 Apr 22:101269. doi: 10.1016/j.cels.2025.101269. PubMed 40300600.
Backbone
  Vector backbone: pShip.USI (upstream inverted)
  Backbone manufacturer: Galloway lab
  Backbone size w/o insert (bp): 2046
  Vector type: Mammalian Expression, Synthetic Biology
Growth in bacteria
  Bacterial resistance: Kanamycin, 50 μg/mL
  Growth temperature: 30°C
  Growth strain: NEB Stable
  Copy number: High Copy
Gene/Insert
  Gene/Insert name: mRuby2
  Species: Entacmaea quadricolor
  Insert size (bp): 711
  Promoter: EF1a (human EF1a)
  Cloning method: Golden Gate
  Sequencing primers: 5′ CATCAGAGATTTTGAGACAC; 3′ gcgtttctacaaactcttcc
Resource information
  A portion of this plasmid was derived from a plasmid made by: Addgene #90236
Terms and licenses: Academic/Nonprofit Terms; Industry Terms: Not Available to Industry
Depositor comments: Alt name: pKG3168 ; Please visit https://doi.org/10.1101/2024.06.25.600629 for bioRxiv preprint.
How to cite: EF1a-TS.FF6x1-mRuby2(miR.FF4)-bGH was a gift from Kate Galloway (Addgene plasmid # 235284 ; http://n2t.net/addgene:235284 ; RRID:Addgene_235284)
