[The description below was written by a language model from this plasmid's Addgene catalogue record and pLannotate feature annotations shown in this document.]
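Description:
EF1a-TS.FF6x1-mRuby2(miR.FF4)-bGH is a 4.7 kb mammalian expression and synthetic-biology plasmid assembled by Golden Gate cloning into the compact pShip.USI (upstream inverted) backbone. In bacteria it is maintained by a high-copy ColE1/pUC-type origin and selected with kanamycin through an aph(3')-Ia resistance gene. Short rrnB T1 and T2 terminator segments are annotated in the backbone, where they would be expected to insulate the bacterial elements from read-through transcription.

The single mammalian transcription unit is driven by the human EF1a promoter, annotated as the core promoter followed by EF-1α intron A sequence, and ends in a bovine growth hormone polyadenylation signal. The cargo is mRuby2, a monomeric red fluorescent protein derived from Entacmaea quadricolor. In the feature table its coding sequence is split into a short 5' fragment and a long 3' fragment separated by miR-30a 5' and 3' flanking sequences. This is consistent with a synthetic microRNA hairpin, miR-FF4 by the construct name, embedded within the reporter gene, presumably inside an intron so that it is processed out of the same transcript. The name also indicates a single copy of an FF6 target site (TS.FF6x1) upstream of mRuby2; this site is not annotated, and the short hit labelled as a TRE3GV promoter fragment in that region is probably incidental similarity rather than a functional Tet-responsive element.

Because the expressed microRNA (FF4) does not match the target site (FF6), the transcript should not be self-silenced. This fits the recorded purpose as the open-loop version of the ComMAND circuit with miR-FF4 design 2, most plausibly an unregulated comparison for microRNA-based circuits intended to control transgene dosage.
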