Features (pLannotate 1.2.2; 13 found; start..end, strand, type, name):
     68..95      -  terminator     rrnB T2 terminator: transcription terminator T2 from the E. coli rrnB gene
    227..270     +  terminator     rrnB T1 terminator: Escherichia coli rrnB; transcription terminator T1 from the E. coli rrnB gene
    438..1026    -  rep_origin     ori: high-copy-number ColE1/pMB1/pBR322/pUC origin of replication
   1116..1925    -  CDS            KanR: aminoglycoside phosphotransferase; aph(3')-Ia; confers resistance to kanamycin in bacteria or G418 (Geneticin®) in eukaryotes
   2065..2276    +  promoter       EF-1α core promoter: core promoter for human elongation factor EF-1α
   2277..2390    +  intron         EF-1α intron A (fragment): intron upstream of the start codon of human EF-1α
   3016..3219    +  intron         EF-1α intron A: truncated intron upstream of the start codon of human EF-1α
   3228..3262    +  promoter       TRE3GV promoter (fragment): 3rd-generation Tet-responsive promoter that can be activated by binding of Tet-On® 3G, optimized for retroviral and lentiviral vectors
   3332..3388    +  CDS            mRuby2 (fragment): mRuby2 is a basic (constitutively fluorescent) red fluorescent protein published in 2012, derived from Entacmaea quadricolor. It has moderate acid sensitivity.
   3418..3511    +  ncRNA          5' miR-30a: sequence upstream of the 71-nt precursor of the human miR-30a microRNA (Zeng et al., 2002) miRNA
   3616..3728    +  ncRNA          3' miR-30a: sequence downstream of the 71-nt precursor of the human miR-30a microRNA (Zeng et al., 2002) miRNA
   3755..4419    +  CDS            mRuby2 (fragment): monomeric red fluorescent protein derived from mRuby, with improved photophysical properties (Lam et al., 2012)
   4434..4658    +  polyA_signal   bGH poly(A) signal: bovine growth hormone polyadenylation signal
>Addgene plasmid #235284 | EF1a-TS.FF6x1-mRuby2(miR.FF4)-bGH | addgene full sequence | sequence record 474208 | Addgene NGS Result
CGCTAGTAGACTGCAGGTGGGCCCGAGCTTAAGTAACTAACTAACAGGAAGAGTTTGTAGAAACGCAAAA
AGGCCATCCGTCAGGATGGCCTTCTGCTTAGTTTGATGCCTGGCAGTTTATGGCGGGCGTCCTGCCCGCC
ACCCTCCGGGCCGTTGCTTCACAACGTTCAAATCCGCTCCCGGCGGATTTGTCCTACTCAGGAGAGCGTT
CACCGACAAACAACAGATAAAACGAAAGGCCCAGTCTTCCGACTGAGCCTTTCGTTTTATTTGATGCCTG
GCAGTTCCCTACTCTCGCTTAGTAGTTAGACGTCCCCGAGATCCATGCTAGCGGTAATACGGTTATCCAC
AGAATCAGGGGATAACGCAGGAAAGAACATGTGAGCAAAAGGCCAGCAAAAGGCCAGGAACCGTAAAAAG
GCCGCGTTGCTGGCGTTTTTCCATAGGCTCCGCCCCCCTGACGAGCATCACAAAAATCGACGCTCAAGTC
AGAGGTGGCGAAACCCGACAGGACTATAAAGATACCAGGCGTTTCCCCCTGGAAGCTCCCTCGTGCGCTC
TCCTGTTCCGACCCTGCCGCTTACCGGATACCTGTCCGCCTTTCTCCCTTCGGGAAGCGTGGCGCTTTCT
CATAGCTCACGCTGTAGGTATCTCAGTTCGGTGTAGGTCGTTCGCTCCAAGCTGGGCTGTGTGCACGAAC
CCCCCGTTCAGCCCGACCGCTGCGCCTTATCCGGTAACTATCGTCTTGAGTCCAACCCGGTAAGACACGA
CTTATCGCCACTGGCAGCAGCCACTGGTAACAGGATTAGCAGAGCGAGGTATGTAGGCGGTGCTACAGAG
TTCTTGAAGTGGTGGCCTAACTACGGCTACACTAGAAGAACAGTATTTGGTATCTGCGCTCTGCTGAAGC
CAGTTACCTTCGGAAAAAGAGTTGGTAGCTCTTGATCCGGCAAACAAACCACCGCTGGTAGCGGTGGTTT
TTTTGTTTGCAAGCAGCAGATTACGCGCAGAAAAAAAGGATCTCAAGAAGATCCTTTGATCTTTTCTACG
GGGTCTGACGCTCAGTGGAACGGGGCCCAATCTGAATAATGTTACAACCAATTAACCAATTCTGATTAGA
AAAACTCATCGAGCATCAAATGAAACTGCAATTTATTCATATCAGGATTATCAATACCATATTTTTGAAA
AAGCCGTTTCTGTAATGAAGGAGAAAACTCACCGAGGCAGTTCCATAGGATGGCAAGATCCTGGTATCGG
TCTGCGATTCCGACTCGTCCAACATCAATACAACCTATTAATTTCCCCTCGTCAAAAATAAGGTTATCAA
GTGAGAAATCACCATGAGTGACGACTGAATCCGGTGAGAATGGCAAAAGTTTATGCATTTCTTTCCAGAC
TTGTTCAACAGGCCAGCCATTACGCTCGTCATCAAAATCACTCGCATCAACCAAACCGTTATTCATTCGT
GATTGCGCCTGAGCTAGACGAAATACGCGATCGCTGTTAAAAGGACAATTACAAACAGGAATCGAATGCA
ACCGGCGCAGGAACACTGCCAGCGCATCAACAATATTTTCACCTGAATCAGGATATTCTTCTAATACCTG
GAATGCTGTTTTTCCGGGGATCGCAGTGGTGAGTAACCATGCATCACCAGGAGTACGGATAAAATGCTTG
ATGGTCGGAAGAGGCATAAATTCCGTCAGCCAGTTTAGTCTGACCATCTCATCTGTAACATCATTGGCAA
CGCTACCTTTGCCATGTTTCAGAAACAACTCTGGCGCATCGGGCTTCCCATACAAGCGATAGATTGTCGC
ACCTGATTGCCCGACATTATCGCGAGCCCATTTATACCCATATAAATCAGCATCCATGTTGGAATTTAAT
CGCGGCCTCGACGTTTCCCGTTGAATATGGCTCATAACACCCCTTGTATTACTGTTTATGTAAGCAGACA
GTTTTATTGTTCATGATGATATATTTTTATCTTGTGCAATGTAACATCAGAGATTTTGAGACACGGGCAC
CTGCAGTCTTCGTACTGCTCCGGTGCCCGTCAGTGGGCAGAGCGCACATCGCCCACAGTCCCCGAGAAGT
TGGGGGGAGGGGTCGGCAATTGAACCGGTGCCTAGAGAAGGTGGCGCGGGGTAAACTGGGAAAGTGATGT
CGTGTACTGGCTCCGCCTTTTTCCCGAGGGTGGGGGAGAACCGTATATAAGTGCAGTAGTCGCCGTGAAC
GTTCTTTTTCGCAACGGGTTTGCCGCCAGAACACAGGTAAGTGCCGTGTGTGGTTCCCGCGGGCCTGGCC
TCTTTACGGGTTATGGCCCTTGCGTGCCTTGAATTACTTCCACGCCCCTGGCTGCAGTACGTGATTCTTG
ATCCCGAGCTTCGGGTTGGAAGTGGGTGGGAGAGTTCGAGGCCTTGCGCTTAAGGAGCCCCTTCGCCTCG
TGCTTGAGTTGAGGCCTGGCTTGGGCGCTGGGGCCGCCGCGTGCGAATCTGGTGGCACCTTCGCGCCTGT
CTCGCTGCTTTCGATAAGTCTCTAGCCATTTAAAATTTTTGATGACCTGCTGCGACGCTTTTTTTCTGGC
AAGATAGTCTTGTAAATGCGGGCCAAGATCTGCACACTGGTATTTCGGTTTTTGGGGCCGCGGGCGGCGA
CGGGGCCCGTGCGTCCCAGCGCACATGTTCGGCGAGGCGGGGCCTGCGAGCGCGGCCACCGAGAATCGGA
CGGGGGTAGTCTCAAGCTGGCCGGCCTGCTCTGGTGCCTGGCCTCGCGCCGCCGTGTATCGCCCCGCCCT
GGGCGGCAAGGCTGGCCCGGTCGGCACCAGTTGCGTGAGCGGAAAGATGGCCGCTTCCCGGCCCTGCTGC
AGGGAGCTCAAAATGGAGGACGCGGCGCTCGGGAGAGCGGGCGGGTGAGTCACCCACACAAAGGAAAAGG
GCCTTTCCGTCCTCAGCCGTCGCTTCATGTGACTCCACGGAGTACCGGGCGCCGTCCAGGCACCTCGATT
AGTTCTCGAGCTTTTGGAGTACGTCGTCTTTAGGTTGGGGGGAGGGGTTTTATGCGATGGAGTTTCCCCA
CACTGAGTGGGTGGAGACTGAAGTTAGGCCAGCTTGGCACTTGATGTAATTCTCCTTGGAATTTGCCCTT
TTTGAGTTTGGATCTTGGTTCATTCTCAAGCCTCAGACAGTGGTTCAAAGTTTTTTTCTTCCATTTCAGG
TGTCGTGAGAGCTCGTTTAGTGAACCGTCAGATCGCCTGGAGACGCCATCCACGCTGTAATGTAAGCTTG
TGGAACCAAAGAGATTCCTCATAAACCTAGGACAAGCCACCATGGTGTCTAAGGGCGAAGAGCTGATCAA
GGAAAATATGCGTATGAAGGTGAGTATGTGCTCGCTTCGGCAGCACATATACTATGTTTGAATGAGGCTT
CAGTACTTTACAGAATCGTTGCCTGCACATCTTGGAAACACTTGCTGGGATTACTTCTTCAGGTTAACCC
AACAGAAGGCTCGAGTGCTGTTGACAGTGAGCGCCGCTTGAAGTCTTTAATTAAATAGTGAAGCCACAGA
TGTATTTAATTAAAGACTTCAAGCGGTGCCTACTGCCTCGGAGAATTCAAGGGGCTACTTTAGGAGCAAT
TATCTTGTTTACTAAAACTGAATACCTTGCTATCTCTTTGATACATTTTTACAAAGCTGAATTAAAATGG
TATAAATTAAATCACTTTTTTCAATTGTTTCCTTTTTTTTCCTCAGGTGGTCATGGAAGGTTCGGTCAAC
GGCCACCAATTCAAATGCACAGGTGAAGGAGAAGGCAATCCGTACATGGGAACTCAAACCATGAGGATCA
AAGTCATCGAGGGAGGACCCCTGCCATTTGCCTTTGACATTCTTGCCACGTCGTTCATGTATGGCAGCCG
TACTTTTATCAAGTACCCGAAAGGCATTCCTGATTTCTTTAAACAGTCCTTTCCTGAGGGTTTTACTTGG
GAAAGAGTTACGAGATACGAAGATGGTGGAGTCGTCACCGTCATGCAGGACACCAGCCTTGAGGATGGCT
GTCTCGTTTACCACGTCCAAGTCAGAGGGGTAAACTTTCCCTCCAATGGTCCCGTGATGCAGAAGAAGAC
CAAGGGTTGGGAGCCTAATACAGAGATGATGTATCCAGCAGATGGTGGTCTGAGGGGATACACTCATATG
GCACTGAAAGTTGATGGTGGTGGCCATCTGTCTTGCTCTTTCGTAACAACTTACAGGTCAAAAAAGACCG
TCGGGAACATCAAGATGCCCGGTATCCATGCCGTTGATCACCGCCTGGAAAGGTTAGAGGAAAGTGACAA
TGAAATGTTCGTAGTACAACGCGAACACGCAGTTGCCAAGTTCGCCGGGCTTGGTGGTGGGATGGACGAG
CTGTACAAGTAACAACGTTGCACCTGTGCCTTCTAGTTGCCAGCCATCTGTTGTTTGCCCCTCCCCCGTG
CCTTCCTTGACCCTGGAAGGTGCCACTCCCACTGTCCTTTCCTAATAAAATGAGGAAATTGCATCGCATT
GTCTGAGTAGGTGTCATTCTATTCTGGGGGGTGGGGTGGGGCAGGACAGCAAGGGGGAGGATTGGGAAGA
CAATAGCAGGCATGCTGGGGATGCGGTGGGCTCTATGG
